Addgene plasmid #167503: AAV-hSyn-DIO-mCReP
Purpose: Conditional expression of the eIF2alpha phophatase, CReP (Ppp1r15b)
Depositing lab: Nicole Calakos. Depositing organization: Duke University. Publication: Cholinergic neurons constitutively engage the ISR for dopamine modulation and skill learning in mice. Helseth AR, Hernandez-Martinez R, Hall VL, Oliver ML, Turner BD, Caffall ZF, Rittiner JE, Shipman MK, King CS, Gradinaru V, Gerfen C, Costa-Mattioli M, Calakos N. Science. 2021 Apr 23;372(6540). pii: 372/6540/eabe1931. doi: 10.1126/science.abe1931. PubMed 33888613.
Backbone
  Vector backbone: AAV
  Backbone size w/o insert (bp): 2773
  Total vector size (bp): 6788
  Vector type: Mammalian Expression, AAV, Cre/Lox
Growth in bacteria
  Bacterial resistance: Ampicillin, 100 μg/mL
  Growth temperature: 37°C
  Growth strain: NEB Stable
  Copy number: Low Copy
Gene/Insert
  Gene/Insert name: Ppp1r15b (alt name: CReP)
  Species: M. musculus (mouse)
  Insert size (bp): 2091
  GenBank ID: Ppp1r15b
  Entrez Gene: Ppp1r15b (a.k.a. 1810033K10Rik, C530022L24Rik, CReP)
  Promoter: hSyn
  Tag / fusion protein: Myc (N terminal on insert)
  Cloning method: Restriction Enzyme; 5′ cloning site NheI (not destroyed); 3′ cloning site KpnI (not destroyed)
  Sequencing primers: 5′ TCGTGTCGTGCCTGAGAGCG; 3′ CATAGCGTAAAAGGAGCAACA
Resource information
  A portion of this plasmid was derived from a plasmid made by: Genscript ORF clone
Terms and licenses: Academic/Nonprofit Terms; Industry Terms: Not Available to Industry
How to cite: AAV-hSyn-DIO-mCReP was a gift from Nicole Calakos (Addgene plasmid # 167503 ; http://n2t.net/addgene:167503 ; RRID:Addgene_167503)
