[The description below was written by a language model from this plasmid's Addgene catalogue record and pLannotate feature annotations shown in this document.]
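Description:
AAV-hSyn-DIO-mCReP is an adeno-associated virus transfer plasmid (6,788 bp) for Cre-dependent, neuron-restricted expression of mouse Ppp1r15b, also called CReP. This protein is the constitutive regulatory subunit that directs protein phosphatase 1 to dephosphorylate eIF2α and so keeps eIF2α phosphorylation low. The plasmid is propagated in E. coli through a ColE1/pUC-type origin and selected with ampicillin via the AmpR β-lactamase gene and its promoter. An f1 origin and short lacZα, lacI and SV40 large T fragments are also annotated and appear to be backbone remnants. The catalogue lists it as low copy and grown in a recombination-deficient strain, which is common for plasmids carrying ITRs.

The expression cassette lies between AAV2 inverted terminal repeats, one of which is annotated only as a fragment spanning the sequence origin. These repeats allow the intervening DNA to be packaged into recombinant AAV particles. The human synapsin I promoter drives the cassette, followed by a DIO (double-floxed inverted orientation) arrangement. Here the 2,091 bp Ppp1r15b coding sequence sits in the antisense orientation, flanked on each side by a lox2272 and a loxP site in opposing orientations. Without Cre the open reading frame cannot be expressed. With Cre, recombination between the compatible site pairs inverts the coding sequence and then locks it in the sense orientation. The catalogue records an N-terminal Myc tag on the insert, although the feature table does not annotate it separately. A WPRE and a bovine growth hormone polyadenylation signal downstream enhance transcript stability and processing. The construct is intended for conditional CReP expression in Cre-defined neuronal populations, and the associated study examined the integrated stress response in mouse cholinergic neurons.
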