Features (pLannotate 1.2.2; 17 found; start..end, strand, type, name):
    233..680     +  promoter       hSyn promoter: human synapsin I promoter; confers neuron-specific expression (Kügler et al., 2003)
    696..729     -  protein_bind   lox2272: Cre-mediated recombination occurs in the 8-bp core sequence (GGATACTT). lox2272 sites are compatible with each other, but incompatible with loxP or loxN sites (Lee and Saito, 1988). Cre recombinase
    792..825     -  protein_bind   loxP: Cre-mediated recombination occurs in the 8-bp core sequence (GCATACAT). Cre recombinase
    839..2929    -  CDS            Ppp1r15b: PR15B_MOUSE - Experimental evidence at protein level: Swiss-Prot protein existence level 1. Maintains low levels of EIF2S1 phosphorylation in unstressed cells by promoting its dephosphorylation by PP1. From Mus musculus (Mouse).
   2970..3003    +  protein_bind   lox2272: Cre-mediated recombination occurs in the 8-bp core sequence (GGATACTT). lox2272 sites are compatible with each other, but incompatible with loxP or loxN sites (Lee and Saito, 1988). Cre recombinase
   3074..3107    +  protein_bind   loxP: Cre-mediated recombination occurs in the 8-bp core sequence (GCATACAT). Cre recombinase
   3140..3728    +  misc_feature   WPRE: woodchuck hepatitis virus posttranscriptional regulatory element
   3769..3976    +  polyA_signal   bGH poly(A) signal: bovine growth hormone polyadenylation signal
   4007..4075    -  CDS            large T antigen (fragment): large T antigen from SV40 (simian virus 40)
   4146..4279    +  repeat_region  AAV2 ITR: inverted terminal repeat of adeno-associated virus serotype 2 inverted
   4273..4329    -  CDS            lacI (fragment): lac repressor; lacI; The lac repressor binds to the lac operator to inhibit transcription in E. coli. This inhibition can be relieved by adding lactose or isopropyl-β-D-thiogalactopyranoside (IPTG).
   4512..5100    -  rep_origin     ori: high-copy-number ColE1/pMB1/pBR322/pUC origin of replication
   5271..6131    -  CDS            AmpR: β-lactamase; bla; confers resistance to ampicillin, carbenicillin, and related antibiotics
   6132..6236    -  promoter       AmpR promoter: bla
   6289..6717    -  rep_origin     f1 ori (sequence partly withheld): f1 bacteriophage origin of replication; arrow indicates direction of (+) strand synthesis
   6722..3       -  CDS            lacZα (fragment) (across the origin): LacZα fragment of β-galactosidase; lacZ fragment
   6786..130     -  repeat_region  AAV2 ITR (fragment) (across the origin): inverted terminal repeat of adeno-associated virus serotype 2 inverted
>Addgene plasmid #167503 | AAV-hSyn-DIO-mCReP | addgene full sequence | sequence record 334282 | Addgene NGS Result
CTGCGCGCTCGCTCGCTCACTGAGGCCGCCCGGGCAAAGCCCGGGCGTCGGGCGACCTTTGGTCGCCCGG
CCTCAGTGAGCGAGCGAGCGCGCAGAGAGGGAGTGGCCAACTCCATCACTAGGGGTTCCTTGTAGTTAAT
GATTAACCCGCCATGCTACTTATCTACGTAGCCATGCTCTAGGAAGATCGTAGGTTAATTAAGTGTCTAG
ACTGCAGAGGGCCCTGCGTATGAGTGCAAGTGGGTTTTAGGACCAGGATGAGGCGGGGTGGGGGTGCCTA
CCTGACGACCGACCCCGACCCACTGGACAAGCACCCAACCCCCATTCCCCAAATTGCGCATCCCCTATCA
GAGAGGGGGAGGGGAAACAGGATGCGGCGAGGCGCGTGCGCACTGCCAGCTTCAGCACCGCGGACAGTGC
CTTCGCCCCCGCCTGGCGGCGCGCGCCACCGCCGCCTCAGCACTGAAGGCGCGCTGACGTCACTCGCCGG
TCCCCCGCAAACTCCCCTTCCCGGCCACCTTGGTCGCGTCCGCGCCGCCGCCGGCCCAGCCGGACCGCAC
CACGCGAGGCGCGAGATAGGGGGGCACGGGCGCGACCATCTGCGCTGCGGCGCCGGCGACTCAGCGCTGC
CTCAGTCTGCGGTGGGCAGCGGAGGAGTCGTGTCGTGCCTGAGAGCGCAGTCGAGAAGAATTCCCATAAC
TTCGTATAAAGTATCCTATACGAAGTTATATCAAAATAGGAAGACCAATGCTTCACCATCGACCCGAATT
GCCAAGCATCACCATCGACCCATAACTTCGTATAATGTATGCTATACGAAGTTATACTAGCTAGCTCACT
TCTTAACATTGCTGTACAACAGTAAGTCCTTTGACTCGATCCTCAGTCTATTAAACATTTTTTCTCTGTG
CTCAAAGGCCAAGCAGTAGCCAATGGCAACTTCTGTTTCTTGAATTCGTTTCTGGAACCTGCATCCATCC
CTTGCAAATTCTTCCCATGGTCCTTTGCGATCCTCATCACCACTTATATAATACTCAGTAACTTCTTCCA
GGAAGGTTACCTTTTTTCTCTTGATATGGGTGTATCTTTCTCCAGCAAGAGCCTCACCCAGCCCACAGCC
TGGACAATTATCTTCTTGGCTCTCTAACAGCTGGGCCTTACAAGAAAGTAAGGTATGATGGCCAGAGAAG
GCCACTGTAGCCTCAGAAGAGGCCTTTGAGTCCTGACGGCCTTTCCAATTCTTCCCTGACGGTTGAAAAG
GAGCCTTAAAATTTAAAAGGTTGTAGGGGTCCTCAGAATGACAGAAAGAGTTCCACAATTTAAGATTCTC
TGCTTCATCTGCACTCGGTTCCCAGTCATCTTCCTCCCCGGAACTATGGTCGGGGGTCTCCGGAAGGGGT
CCCTCCTGACAGCTCCCTACACCACAGCTGCCAGACCAGGATGTCCCTGAATCTGATGGGTCTCTGGGGG
CAATTCTGGCAGCCGTCTGAATCGTGGCTGTAAAGTTTTGGGGGTTGTAAGGATCTACACTGTGGAAAGA
GTTCCAAAGGTGAAGGCCTTCCGAGTCCTGTTCCACGTCTGATTCAGACAGGGAGCCATCGCTATCAAAG
CCATCGTCCTCAGGTTCCTCGCCCCAATCCTCACTTTCAGAATCAGAGCTGGCTTCCAAGTCACTGGGGG
CGCCTCCCAAAATATAATCTATCAGTTTGTTGCTACAAACTGGTCTGGTAGAAACAGGAAGGCTCTCTCC
TCTATCTGAGAGGTCAGTTGCATTAGTGTGGTCCTCTTCACATTCTTTTTCCACGGGTAATTCACAAAAC
AGACTGCTTCCCTGGGGGCTCTGTGAAACTTCTTGAATCACCAATTCTGGTTTTTTCTCAGTGGGCTCCG
GCCTGTCTGCAGCAGGGGACACCGCCTGTGCTGGGTTATCTGTGCAATGTTGTGGGTCCATCCGGAGAAG
GTTATGTTCCTCCTCCAGGCTATGATAGCCATTATCTTGGTCAGGGGTGGGTAACTCTTGCCCTTTGTTA
GCCTGGAGGAATTCTAGCCGTTTCATACGAAGGTGGTGGATTTCCGGCAGGCCTTCTGTAGAGAGAGGCG
GACACCTTCTCCAGGCGGTTGCCGACATCTCTGCCCGCAACGGCTGAGGGTGACAACCATCTTCAGAAAG
ATAGCAGCTCTCTGGGGTTAGTGTTCGGAAACCCACAAACTGGCCACCTCCAGCGCTGCTCTGACAGCGC
AGCCCTAACTGGGGAAGGTAGTCCAGGTAGGAAGGGTTCAGGAGATAGGAAACTACCTTGAAATTACCTA
AGCTCTGAACGCTCAGAGGCCCAGAGGATGAAGAGTCAAGTTCTCGGTGGGAGACTAGACCAGCTTGAAG
GCTACTGGGCAGCAACTCCACTCCCCACAGCTGCTGCTCCAGGAGGAAAGTGGGCGCTGCAGAGTCTAAA
GCTCTTTCCTGGGCCTTGAGTTTTAACTCCAGGTCTGAGGACGAGCACTGCCACTGGAGTCCCTCCTCTA
GCCAATCAAGAGAACTGACAACCAAGTCTTCCGAAGAGTCCAGCCGCAGTGAACTCAGAGACTTCTGCAC
CGTGGGAGCGGCAGATTCCTCCCGTCCTCTCAAAGCTCTCAGGGCGCTGTAACTTGCGGCAAAATCTAGC
CATCTGGTAGGAATCAGGCCCCCGAAAAGCTGGCTCCAAAGCAGCAGCTTCTGGAATAGGCTAGGGAGCA
GGGCAAGGAGCTGAGAAAGCAATTTGGTCCAGTACCTGGTCCGACGCTCGGGCAGAGCGGAGTTCCCGGG
ATTTTGTCGAGAGGAAGGCGGCGGGAACTCCGAAGAGCAGGCGTGCGATCGCCGAAGGAAGGGCAGCCGG
AACCAGGAGCCCAGCCGAGGGCCAGGCCGCTTCCGGGCCCTGTGCGTTCCTGTCTCCAGATCCTCTTCTG
AGATGAGTTTTTGTTCCATGGTACCTAGTATAACTTCGTATAGGATACTTTATACGAAGTTATCATTGGG
ATTCTTCCTATTTTGATCCAAGCATCACCATCGACCCTCTAGTCCAGATCTCACCATCGACCCATAACTT
CGTATAGCATACATTATACGAAGTTATGTCCCTCGAAGAGGTTCGCGAAGCTTATCGATAATCAACCTCT
GGATTACAAAATTTGTGAAAGATTGACTGGTATTCTTAACTATGTTGCTCCTTTTACGCTATGTGGATAC
GCTGCTTTAATGCCTTTGTATCATGCTATTGCTTCCCGTATGGCTTTCATTTTCTCCTCCTTGTATAAAT
CCTGGTTGCTGTCTCTTTATGAGGAGTTGTGGCCCGTTGTCAGGCAACGTGGCGTGGTGTGCACTGTGTT
TGCTGACGCAACCCCCACTGGTTGGGGCATTGCCACCACCTGTCAGCTCCTTTCCGGGACTTTCGCTTTC
CCCCTCCCTATTGCCACGGCGGAACTCATCGCCGCCTGCCTTGCCCGCTGCTGGACAGGGGCTCGGCTGT
TGGGCACTGACAATTCCGTGGTGTTGTCGGGGAAATCATCGTCCTTTCCTTGGCTGCTCGCCTGTGTTGC
CACCTGGATTCTGCGCGGGACGTCCTTCTGCTACGTCCCTTCGGCCCTCAATCCAGCGGACCTTCCTTCC
CGCGGCCTGCTGCCGGCTCTGCGGCCTCTTCCGCGTCTTCGCCTTCGCCCTCAGACGAGTCGGATCTCCC
TTTGGGCCGCCTCCCCGCATCGATACCGTCGACCCGGGCGGCCGCTCATAAAGCTCGACTGTGCCTTCTA
GTTGCCAGCCATCTGTTGTTTGCCCCTCCCCCGTGCCTTCCTTGACCCTGGAAGGTGCCACTCCCACTGT
CCTTTCCTAATAAAATGAGGAAATTGCATCGCATTGTCTGAGTAGGTGTCATTCTATTCTGGGGGGTGGG
GTGGGGCAGGACAGCAAGGGGGAGGATTGGGAAGACAATAGCAGGCATGCTGGGGATGCGGTCCGGACTG
TACAATTGCATTCATTTTATGTTTCAGGTTCAGGGGGAGATGTGGGAGGTTTTTTAAAGCAAGTAAAACC
TCTACAAATGTGGTAAAATCGATAAGGATCTTCCTAGAGCATGGCTACGTAGATAAGTAGCATGGCGGGT
TAATCATTAACTACAAGGAACCCCTAGTGATGGAGTTGGCCACTCCCTCTCTGCGCGCTCGCTCGCTCAC
TGAGGCCGGGCGACCAAAGGTCGCCCGACGCCCGGGCTTTGCCCGGGCGGCCTCAGTGAGCGAGCGAGCG
CGCAGCTGCATTAATGAATCGGCCAACGCGCGGGGAGAGGCGGTTTGCGTATTGGGCGCTCTTCCGCTTC
CTCGCTCACTGACTCGCTGCGCTCGGTCGTTCGGCTGCGGCGAGCGGTATCAGCTCACTCAAAGGCGGTA
ATACGGTTATCCACAGAATCAGGGGATAACGCAGGAAAGAACATGTGAGCAAAAGGCCAGCAAAAGGCCA
GGAACCGTAAAAAGGCCGCGTTGCTGGCGTTTTTCCATAGGCTCCGCCCCCCTGACGAGCATCACAAAAA
TCGACGCTCAAGTCAGAGGTGGCGAAACCCGACAGGACTATAAAGATACCAGGCGTTTCCCCCTGGAAGC
TCCCTCGTGCGCTCTCCTGTTCCGACCCTGCCGCTTACCGGATACCTGTCCGCCTTTCTCCCTTCGGGAA
GCGTGGCGCTTTCTCATAGCTCACGCTGTAGGTATCTCAGTTCGGTGTAGGTCGTTCGCTCCAAGCTGGG
CTGTGTGCACGAACCCCCCGTTCAGCCCGACCGCTGCGCCTTATCCGGTAACTATCGTCTTGAGTCCAAC
CCGGTAAGACACGACTTATCGCCACTGGCAGCAGCCACTGGTAACAGGATTAGCAGAGCGAGGTATGTAG
GCGGTGCTACAGAGTTCTTGAAGTGGTGGCCTAACTACGGCTACACTAGAAGAACAGTATTTGGTATCTG
CGCTCTGCTGAAGCCAGTTACCTTCGGAAAAAGAGTTGGTAGCTCTTGATCCGGCAAACAAACCACCGCT
GGTAGCGGTGGTTTTTTTGTTTGCAAGCAGCAGATTACGCGCAGAAAAAAAGGATCTCAAGAAGATCCTT
TGATCTTTTCTACGGGGTCTGACGCTCAGTGGAACGAAAACTCACGTTAAGGGATTTTGGTCATGAGATT
ATCAAAAAGGATCTTCACCTAGATCCTTTTAAATTAAAAATGAAGTTTTAAATCAATCTAAAGTATATAT
GAGTAAACTTGGTCTGACAGTTACCAATGCTTAATCAGTGAGGCACCTATCTCAGCGATCTGTCTATTTC
GTTCATCCATAGTTGCCTGACTCCCCGTCGTGTAGATAACTACGATACGGGAGGGCTTACCATCTGGCCC
CAGTGCTGCAATGATACCGCGAGACCCACGCTCACCGGCTCCAGATTTATCAGCAATAAACCAGCCAGCC
GGAAGGGCCGAGCGCAGAAGTGGTCCTGCAACTTTATCCGCCTCCATCCAGTCTATTAATTGTTGCCGGG
AAGCTAGAGTAAGTAGTTCGCCAGTTAATAGTTTGCGCAACGTTGTTGCCATTGCTACAGGCATCGTGGT
GTCACGCTCGTCGTTTGGTATGGCTTCATTCAGCTCCGGTTCCCAACGATCAAGGCGAGTTACATGATCC
CCCATGTTGTGCAAAAAAGCGGTTAGCTCCTTCGGTCCTCCGATCGTTGTCAGAAGTAAGTTGGCCGCAG
TGTTATCACTCATGGTTATGGCAGCACTGCATAATTCTCTTACTGTCATGCCATCCGTAAGATGCTTTTC
TGTGACTGGTGAGTACTCAACCAAGTCATTCTGAGAATAGTGTATGCGGCGACCGAGTTGCTCTTGCCCG
GCGTCAATACGGGATAATACCGCGCCACATAGCAGAACTTTAAAAGTGCTCATCATTGGAAAACGTTCTT
CGGGGCGAAAACTCTCAAGGATCTTACCGCTGTTGAGATCCAGTTCGATGTAACCCACTCGTGCACCCAA
CTGATCTTCAGCATCTTTTACTTTCACCAGCGTTTCTGGGTGAGCAAAAACAGGAAGGCAAAATGCCGCA
AAAAAGGGAATAAGGGCGACACGGAAATGTTGAATACTCATACTCTTCCTTTTTCAATATTATTGAAGCA
TTTATCAGGGTTATTGTCTCATGAGCGGATACATATTTGAATGTATTTAGAAAAATAAACAAATAGGGGT
TCCGCGCACATTTCCCCGAAAAGTGCCACCTAAATTGTAAGCGTTAATATTTTGTTAAAATTCGCGTTAA
ATTTTTGTTAAATCAGCTCATTTTTTAACCAATAGGCCGAAATCGGCAAAATCCCTTATAAATCAAAAGA
ATAGACCGAGATAGGGT
[37 nt withheld, positions 6388-6424]
AAAGAACGTGGACTCCAACGTCAAAGG
[49 nt withheld, positions 6452-6500]
T
[91 nt withheld, positions 6502-6592]
G
[124 nt withheld, positions 6594-6717]
CCCATTCGCCATTCAGGCTGCGCAACTGTTGGGAAGGGCGATCGGTGCGGGCCTCTTCGCTATTACGCCA
G
